>Addgene plasmid #12742 | DCT.VV.Orf54 | addgene partial sequence | sequence record 19137 | T7 5'-TAATACGACTCACTATAGGG-3'
CAGACACAGACGAATATTATCGACTATGAATCCGATGATCTCACCGAATACGAGGATGATGAAGAAGAGG
AAGAAGAAGGAGAGTCACTAGAAACTAGTGATATAGATCCCAAATCTTCTTATAAGATTGTAGAATCAGC
ATCCACTCATATAGAAGATGCGCATTCCAATCTTAAACATATAGGGAATCATATATCTGCTCTTAAACGA
CGCTATACTAGACGTATAAGTCTATTTGAAATAGCGGGTATAATAGCAGAAAGCTATAACTTGCTTCAAC
GAGGAAGATTACCTCTAGTTTCAGAATTTTCTGACGAAACGATGAAGCAAAATATGCTACATGTAATTAT
ACAAGAGATAGAGGAGGGTTCTTGTCCTATAGTCATCGAAAAGAACGGAGAATTGTTGTCGGTAAACGAT
TTTGACAAAGATGGTCTAAAATTCCATCTAGACTATATTATCAAAATTTGGAAACTTCAAAAACGATATT
AGGCAATTCCCGGGGATCCGAATAAAGGGTCAAGACAATTCTGCAGATATCCAGCACAGTGGCGGCCGCT
CGAGTCTAGAGGGCCCGCGGTTCGAAGGTAAGCCTATCCCTAACCCTCTCCTCGGTCTCGATTCTACGCG
TACCGGTCATCATCACCATCACCATTGAGTTTTAACCCGCTGATCAGCCTCGACTGTGCCTTCTAGTTGC
CAGCCATCTGTTGTTTGCCCTCCCCCGTGCCTTCCTGACCCTG
