[The description below was written by a language model from this plasmid's Addgene catalogue record.]
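Description:
DCT.VV.Orf54 is a mammalian expression plasmid built on the commercial pcDNA 3.1D V5-His-TOPO backbone (about 5.5 kb without insert) and carries a single vaccinia virus open reading frame. The 495 bp insert, designated VV.Orf54 within its library, corresponds to VV_WR_124, which encodes the 19 kDa RNA polymerase subunit RPO19. The insert is recorded as flanked by BamHI sites at both ends, both of which remain intact. The plasmid is maintained at high copy in E. coli under ampicillin selection, and a neomycin resistance marker allows G418 selection of transfected mammalian cells. The record does not list individual regulatory features. Vectors of this backbone family normally drive the insert from the CMV immediate-early promoter, with an upstream T7 promoter site, consistent with the T7 sequencing primer listed here. They also offer C-terminal V5 and His tags, but whether the ORF is in frame with those tags is not stated.

The construct is one member of a library of vaccinia ORF expression plasmids assembled to identify poxvirus determinants recognised by CD8+ T cells, work aimed at the rational design and characterisation of smallpox vaccines. It was made for screening purposes, so expressing individual viral proteins in transfected cells to test for T cell recognition is the expected use. The depositors caution that the insert may differ from the current canonical sequence of the gene and that the ORF names apply only within this library. The corresponding Copenhagen and WR strain names, together with sequencing notes, are given in a supplementary spreadsheet for the collection, which should be checked before relying on the exact coding sequence.
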