Addgene plasmid #12742: DCT.VV.Orf54
Purpose: This plasmid was designed for screening purposes and may contain discrepancies relative to the current canonical GenBank version of the gene.
Depositing lab: Jack Bennink & Jon Yewdell. Depositing organization: National Institute of Allergy and Infectious Diseases (NIAID). Publication: Identification of poxvirus CD8+ T cell determinants to enable rational design and characterization of smallpox vaccines. Tscharke DC, Karupiah G, Zhou J, Palmore T, Irvine KR, Haeryfar SM, Williams S, Sidney J, Sette A, Bennink JR, Yewdell JW. J Exp Med. 2005 January 3; 201(1): 95–104. 10.1084/jem.20041912 PubMed 15623576.
Backbone
  Vector backbone: pcDNA 3.1D V5-His-TOPO
  Backbone manufacturer: Invitrogen
  Backbone size w/o insert (bp): 5514
  Vector type: Mammalian Expression
  Selectable markers: Neomycin (select with G418)
Growth in bacteria
  Bacterial resistance: Ampicillin, 100 μg/mL
  Growth temperature: 37°C
  Growth strain: DH5alpha
  Copy number: High Copy
Gene/Insert
  Gene/Insert name: VV.Orf54 (alt names: VV_WR_124; RNA polymerase subunit, RPO19)
  Species: Vaccinia Virus
  Insert size (bp): 495
  GenBank ID: 9791058
  Cloning method: Restriction Enzyme; 5′ cloning site BamHI (not destroyed); 3′ cloning site BamHI (not destroyed)
  Sequencing primers: 5′ Universal T7
Terms and licenses: Academic/Nonprofit Terms; Industry Terms: Not Available to Industry
Depositor comments: Please see the Vaccinia kit page ( https://www.addgene.org/vvorf/ ) for more information. The kit page contains the supplemental VVOrfData spreadsheet, which includes important information about this plasmid. The plasmid and insert names provided here relate only to this library. The name of the ORF (if present) in VACV strain Copenhagen and the name of the ORF (if annotated) in VACV strain WR sequence can be found in VVOrfData spreadsheet. Please note that the amino acid sequence given for each ORF in the spreadsheet may contain some errors. Additionally, changes from the expected sequence may be present in these plasmids. Please see Addgene's quality control sequence and sequencing notes in the VVOrfData spreadsheet before ordering this plasmid.
How to cite: DCT.VV.Orf54 was a gift from Jack Bennink & Jon Yewdell (Addgene plasmid # 12742 ; http://n2t.net/addgene:12742 ; RRID:Addgene_12742)
